>Addgene plasmid #180208 | pGB-Co-Cterm | addgene full sequence | sequence record 357180 | Addgene NGS Result
GGAAAAAATTAACGACAAAGACAGCACCAACAGATGTCGTTGTTCCAGAGCTGATGAGGGGTATCTCGAA
GCACACGAAACTTTTTCCTTCCTTCATTCACGCACACTACTCTCTAATGAGCAACGGTATACGGCCTTCC
TTCCAGTTACTTGAATTTGAAATAAAAAAAAGTTTGCTGTCTTGCTATCAAGTATAAATAGACCTGCAAT
TATTAATCTTTTGTTTCCTCGTCATTGTTCTCGTTCCCTTTCTTCCTTGTTTCTTTTTCTGCACAATATT
TCAAGCTATACCAAGCATACAATCAACTCCAAGCTTGAAGCAAGCCTCCTGAAAGATGAAGCTACTGTCT
TCTATCGAACAAGCATGCGATATTTGCCGACTTAAAAAGCTCAAGTGCTCCAAAGAAAAACCGAAGTGCG
CCAAGTGTCTGAAGAACAACTGGGAGTGTCGCTACTCTCCCAAAACCAAAAGGTCTCCGCTGACTAGGGC
ACATCTGACAGAAGTGGAATCAAGGCTAGAAAGACTGGAACAGCTATTTCTACTGATTTTTCCTCGAGAA
GACCTTGACATGATTTTGAAAATGGATTCTTTACAGGATATAAAAGCATTGTTAACAGGATTATTTGTAC
AAGATAATGTGAATAAAGATGCCGTCACAGATAGATTGGCTTCAGTGGAGACTGATATGCCTCTAACATT
GAGACAGCATAGAATAAGTGCGACATCATCATCGGAAGAGAGTAGTAACAAAGGTCAAAGACAGTTGACT
GTATCGCCGGAATTCGATGGGTCCGACGGTGGAAATGGCTCTGGGAGTGGCCGAGGTAACAACGGAGGAC
ACGATGGCTCTGACGCTAACAATAACGGCCGAGGCGGTGGCGGTGGGAGTTCTTCAAGTAAAGGCGGGGA
CGAACCGTTTAATTTTAATTCACTCATTCCAATGCACCAACACAAGCTTCATCAACTGGCGCTCTCCACG
GTAAGGGCTGTGCAAGGGTTCGCGGCCAGTGGGGATGCACGGTATCTGTTGGCCTTGCATAGACAGTTGC
TTGCAGCTCCGAACGAAAACGGTGACTCCCCGCTGCACACAGCAGTAGCACAGGGTAATCTCAGATCTAC
TATGGCATTGCTCCCATTGCTTGCGGCAGAAGATCTCCAAAGTGTGAACGACATGGGGGAAACTGTCTTG
CATAGCGCTGTAATTGAGAAAAGGGCAGCCATAGCTCGGCTGCTTCTGGTCGCTGGCGCAGATCTTGGCC
AGAGTAATGCACGGAACTTTAATCGAAACAGCCTTCACTACCTTGCCCGGCATGGAGATAGGGCGACTGC
AATGGCTGTGTTCGGCGTTTTTGGCAGTGCGCAAGCCCCACCAGCTAACACGAACACGCCCGCACAGGCA
CCGGCAGGCGAAACGAAGCCGAAACCAGCTGACTTGAGACTGTTGGCAAGGATTCAGGCGCAGGCTATAA
AAGCGCTCCTGGCCTGTGAACTCGAAACTGGGGCCACTCCCGCCCATTTGGCGATACGGGGTGGCCACTG
GCACGTCTTTGAAGCGTGTGCTAAGTTGGCGGCATCAGCACCCATACCCAAAGCCGCTGGTTCTCTTCTT
TCTATGGTCGCTGAAAAGAGTAGTGGACATAGTCTGTTGCACTCCTGCGTCCTGGCCAATAATGAGCAGG
CTGTTCGACTTCTTATAAATCTGGGGGCCTCTGGCAACGCTAGGGACTTCGGGAAGAACACGCCACTTCA
CCTGGCCGCACGACAAGGACACATCGGCATAGCCGCGCTGTTGGTAGAGGCAGGGGCTACCCTGAGTCTT
AACGCCGTTAGCCAGACTCCCCTCGATGTTTTGACTTCAGAGGGTTCCGGATTGAGCAGAGATCAGCTCC
GGGCATTGGTAGCAGTCCTCCGAGGCGAGCTCAAATATGCCGACATGCGCGGCCGGCCAACCCTCCGAAT
GCCGACTCACGCGGAGCTGCATAGCACGGCGGCCGCACTCACTTCCGCCTCCCCAGGGGCAGTCTCACTG
GCTGATTTCTACGCGGGCAAAAAGGCCTCAAGGAGCCCCGCCCCTCTCGGTGCTTCCTCAAGTCTTCTTA
GTAGTACTGGAGCTTCTGCGGCTGGCGCCTCTGCGCCCACGATAGCGGCGGTGCATGCCGCGAGCGCAAC
ACCGGTAGAGCGCACCAGCATGAACAATGACGATGATTACGTTCTCCTTGAGAAGGACGCGCCTTACCCT
GTTGAGCAGCAGCCTCACGGGAAGCGCAACAAGCATTCTCACCACAGATTCACCCGGTCCAGTCACGGCT
CACAGGATAAAGATGAGCTTAAAAAAGATAAGGATGACCCGAAAAAAGAAAAAGAGCCGAAGGAACTGTC
AAAATTCACACTGAAAGAGGCGTTTGTGGACGGTACGAATTTTTGGGAACTTACTCGGAAATTCGCTGGG
AAGAAGAAAATGGCTTCAGCAAGTACTGGCGAGATGGAGCCGTTGAGTCCGGAACGACCACTCAGTCCGA
CCAATGCGGGAAGTGGGGCTGCCTCACCTTTTAACCAAGCTAAGGAACAAGTTAGCCCCGGTGCTGTACC
TCCAACAGGTCTTGAGAAGCTTGTCAACAAGCTCATGGACGCTTCAGAGGCTACCCTCTCAAGTCAACCA
GCTGAGGCCGTGACGCCCGAACAGAAACTGGCTGAAAAACTTGAAAAATTGGGACTGGCACCTGCGTCTA
CCACTAGTGCGCCGCCACCGCACCCAAAAGTTGCTGCTCTGAATGCGCAGTCTGTCGAAGATGCGCGGAA
GACTTCTACCCATGCCCTTTACTCCGTTGATTAACTCGACCTGCAGCCAAGCTAATTCCGGGCGAATTTC
TTATGATTTATGATTTTTATTATTAAATAAGTTATAAAAAAAATAAGTGTATACAAATTTTAAAGTGACT
CTTAGGTTTTAAAACGAAAATTCTTATTCTTGAGTAACTCTTTCCTGTAGGTCAGGTTGCTTTCTCAGGT
ATAGCATGAGGTCGCTCTTATTGACCACACCTCTACCGGCATGCCGGCAAGTGCACAAACAATACTTAAA
TAAATACTACTCAGTAATAACCTATTTCTTAGCATTTTTGACGAAATTTGCTATTTTGTTAGAGTCTTTT
ACACCATTTGTCTCCACACCTCCGCTTACATCAACACCAATAACGCCATTTAATCTAAGCGCATCACCAA
CATTTTCTGGCGTCAGTCCACCAGCTAACATAAAATGTAAGCTTTCGGGGCTCTCTTGCCTTCCAACCCA
GTCAGAAATCGAGTTCCAATCCAAAAGTTCACCTGTCCCACCTGCTTCTGAATCAAACAAGGGAATAAAC
GAATGAGGTTTCTGTGAAGCTGCACTGAGTAGTATGTTGCAGTCTTTTGGAAATACGAGTCTTTTAATAA
CTGGCAAACCGAGGAACTCTTGGTATTCTTGCCACGACTCATCTCCATGCAGTTGGACGATATCAATGCC
GTAATCATTGACCAGAGCCAAAACATCCTCCTTAGGTTGATTACGAAACACGCCAACCAAGTATTTCGGA
GTGCCTGAACTATTTTTATATGCTTTTACAAGACTTGAAATTTTCCTTGCAATAACCGGGTCAATTGTTC
TCTTTCTATTGGGCACACATATAATACCCAGCAAGTCAGCATCGGAATCTAGAGCACATTCTGCGGCCTC
TGTGCTCTGCAAGCCGCAAACTTTCACCAATGGACCAGAACTACCTGTGAAATTAATAACAGACATACTC
CAAGCTGCCTTTGTGTGCTTAATCACGTATACTCACGTGCTCAATAGTCACCAATGCCCTCCCTCTTGGC
CCTCTCCTTTTCTTTTTTCGACCGAATTAATTCGTAATCATGTCATAGCTGTTTCCTGTGTGAAATTGTT
ATCCGCTCACAATTCCACACAACATACGAGCCGGAAGCATAAAGTGTAAAGCCTGGGGTGCCTAATGAGT
GAGCTAACTCACATTAATTGCGTTGCGCTCACTGCCCGCTTTCCAGTCGGGAAACCTGTCGTGCCAGCTG
CATTAATGAATCGGCCAACGCGCGGGGAGAGGCGGTTTGCGTATTGGGCGCTCTTCCGCTTCCTCGCTCA
CTGACTCGCTGCGCTCGGTCGTTCGGCTGCGGCGAGCGGTATCAGCTCACTCAAAGGCGGTAATACGGTT
ATCCACAGAATCAGGGGATAACGCAGGAAAGAACATGTGAGCAAAAGGCCAGCAAAAGGCCAGGAACCGT
AAAAAGGCCGCGTTGCTGGCGTTTTTCCATAGGCTCCGCCCCCCTGACGAGCATCACAAAAATCGACGCT
CAAGTCAGAGGTGGCGAAACCCGACAGGACTATAAAGATACCAGGCGTTTCCCCCTGGAAGCTCCCTCGT
GCGCTCTCCTGTTCCGACCCTGCCGCTTACCGGATACCTGTCCGCCTTTCTCCCTTCGGGAAGCGTGGCG
CTTTCTCATAGCTCACGCTGTAGGTATCTCAGTTCGGTGTAGGTCGTTCGCTCCAAGCTGGGCTGTGTGC
ACGAACCCCCCGTTCAGCCCGACCGCTGCGCCTTATCCGGTAACTATCGTCTTGAGTCCAACCCGGTAAG
ACACGACTTATCGCCACTGGCAGCAGCCACTGGTAACAGGATTAGCAGAGCGAGGTATGTAGGCGGTGCT
ACAGAGTTCTTGAAGTGGTGGCCTAACTACGGCTACACTAGAAGAACAGTATTTGGTATCTGCGCTCTGC
TGAAGCCAGTTACCTTCGGAAAAAGAGTTGGTAGCTCTTGATCCGGCAAACAAACCACCGCTGGTAGCGG
TGGTTTTTTTGTTTGCAAGCAGCAGATTACGCGCAGAAAAAAAGGATCTCAAGAAGATCCTTTGATCTTT
TCTACGGGGTCTGACGCTCAGTGGAACGAAAACTCACGTTAAGGGATTTTGGTCATGAGATTATCAAAAA
GGATCTTCACCTAGATCCTTTTAAATTAAAAATGAAGTTTTAAATCAATCTAAAGTATATATGAGTAAAC
TTGGTCTGACAGTTACCAATGCTTAATCAGTGAGGCACCTATCTCAGCGATCTGTCTATTTCGTTCATCC
ATAGTTGCCTGACTCCCCGTCGTGTAGATAACTACGATACGGGAGGGCTTACCATCTGGCCCCAGTGCTG
CAATGATACCGCGAGACCCACGCTCACCGGCTCCAGATTTATCAGCAATAAACCAGCCAGCCGGAAGGGC
CGAGCGCAGAAGTGGTCCTGCAACTTTATCCGCCTCCATCCAGTCTATTAATTGTTGCCGGGAAGCTAGA
GTAAGTAGTTCGCCAGTTAATAGTTTGCGCAACGTTGTTGCCATTGCTACAGGCATCGTGGTGTCACGCT
CGTCGTTTGGTATGGCTTCATTCAGCTCCGGTTCCCAACGATCAAGGCGAGTTACATGATCCCCCATGTT
GTGCAAAAAAGCGGTTAGCTCCTTCGGTCCTCCGATCGTTGTCAGAAGTAAGTTGGCCGCAGTGTTATCA
CTCATGGTTATGGCAGCACTGCATAATTCTCTTACTGTCATGCCATCCGTAAGATGCTTTTCTGTGACTG
GTGAGTACTCAACCAAGTCATTCTGAGAATAGTGTATGCGGCGACCGAGTTGCTCTTGCCCGGCGTCAAT
ACGGGATAATACCGCGCCACATAGCAGAACTTTAAAAGTGCTCATCATTGGAAAACGTTCTTCGGGGCGA
AAACTCTCAAGGATCTTACCGCTGTTGAGATCCAGTTCGATGTAACCCACTCGTGCACCCAACTGATCTT
CAGCATCTTTTACTTTCACCAGCGTTTCTGGGTGAGCAAAAACAGGAAGGCAAAATGCCGCAAAAAAGGG
AATAAGGGCGACACGGAAATGTTGAATACTCATACTCTTCCTTTTTCAATATTATTGAAGCATTTATCAG
GGTTATTGTCTCATGAGCGGATACATATTTGAATGTATTTAGAAAAATAAACAAATAGGGGTTCCGCGCA
CATTTCCCCGAAAAGTGCCACCTGACGTCTAAGAAACCATTATTATCATGACATTAACCTATAAAAATAG
GCGTATCACGAGGCCCTTTCGTCTCGCGCGTTTCGGTGATGACGGTGAAAACCTCTGACACATGCAGCTC
CCGGAGACGGTCACAGCTTGTCTGTAAGCGGATGCCGGGAGCAGACAAGCCCGTCAGGGCGCGTCAGCGG
GTGTTGGCGGGTGTCGGGGCTGGCTTAACTATGCGGCATCAGAGCAGATTGTACTGAGAGTGCACCATAA
CGCATTTAAGCATAAACACGCACTATGCCGTTCTTCTCATGTATATATATATACAGGCAACACGCAGATA
TAGGTGCGACGTGAACAGTGAGCTGTATGTGCGCAGCTCGCGTTGCATTTTCGGAAGCGCTCGTTTTCGG
AAACGCTTTGAAGTTCCTATTCCGAAGTTCCTATTCTCTAGCTAGAAAGTATAGGAACTTCAGAGCGCTT
TTGAAAACCAAAAGCGCTCTGAAGACGCACTTTCAAAAAACCAAAAACGCACCGGACTGTAACGAGCTAC
TAAAATATTGCGAATACCGCTTCCACAAACATTGCTCAAAAGTATCTCTTTGCTATATATCTCTGTGCTA
TATCCCTATATAACCTACCCATCCACCTTTCGCTCCTTGAACTTGCATCTAAACTCGACCTCTACATTTT
TTATGTTTATCTCTAGTATTACTCTTTAGACAAAAAAATTGTAGTAAGAACTATTCATAGAGTGAATCGA
AAACAATACGAAAATGTAAACATTTCCTATACGTAGTATATAGAGACAAAATAGAAGAAACCGTTCATAA
TTTTCTGACCAATGAAGAATCATCAACGCTATCACTTTCTGTTCACAAAGTATGCGCAATCCACATCGGT
ATAGAATATAATCGGGGATGCCTTTATCTTGAAAAAATGCACCCGCAGCTTCGCTAGTAATCAGTAAACG
CGGGAAGTGGAGTCAGGCTTTTTTTATGGAAGAGAAAATAGACACCAAAGTAGCCTTCTTCTAACCTTAA
CGGACCTACAGTGCAAAAAGTTATCAAGAGACTGCATTATAGAGCGCACAAAGGAGAAAAAAAGTAATCT
AAGATGCTTTGTTAGAAAAATAGCGCTCTCGGGATGCATTTTTGTAGAACAAAAAAGAAGTATAGATTCT
TTGTTGGTAAAATAGCGCTCTCGCGTTGCATTTCTGTTCTGTAAAAATGCAGCTCAGATTCTTTGTTTGA
AAAATTAGCGCTCTCGCGTTGCATTTTTGTTTTACAAAAATGAAGCACAGATTCTTCGTTGGTAAAATAG
CGCTTTCGCGTTGCATTTCTGTTCTGTAAAAATGCAGCTCAGATTCTTTGTTTGAAAAATTAGCGCTCTC
GCGTTGCATTTTTGTTCTACAAAATGAAGCACAGATGCTTCGTTGCTTGCATGCAACTTCTTTTCTTTTT
TTTTCTTTTCTCTCTCCCCCGTTGTTGTCTCACCATATCCGCAATGACAAAAAAATGATGGAAGACACTA
AA
Features (pLannotate 1.2.2; 15 found; start..end, strand, type, name):
    336..776     +  CDS            GAL4 DNA binding domain: DNA binding domain of the GAL4 transcriptional activator; Saccharomyces cerevisiae GAL4 (truncated)
   2862..3049    +  terminator     ADH1 terminator: S. cerevisiae ADH1; transcription terminator for the S. cerevisiae alcohol dehydrogenase 1 (ADH1) gene
   3102..3776    -  CDS            TRP1: phosphoribosylanthranilate isomerase, required for tryptophan biosynthesis; S. cerevisiae TRP1; yeast auxotrophic marker
   3777..3878    -  promoter       TRP1 promoter: S. cerevisiae TRP1
   3916..3932    -  protein_bind   lac operator: The lac repressor binds to the lac operator to inhibit transcription in E. coli. This inhibition can be relieved by adding lactose or isopropyl-β-D-thiogalactopyranoside (IPTG). lac repressor encoded by lacI
   3940..3970    -  promoter       lac promoter: promoter for the E. coli lac operon
   3985..4006    -  protein_bind   CAP binding site: CAP binding activates transcription in the presence of cAMP. E. coli catabolite activator protein
   4019..4111    -  CDS            lacI (fragment): lac repressor; lacI; The lac repressor binds to the lac operator to inhibit transcription in E. coli. This inhibition can be relieved by adding lactose or isopropyl-β-D-thiogalactopyranoside (IPTG).
   4294..4882    -  rep_origin     ori: high-copy-number ColE1/pMB1/pBR322/pUC origin of replication
   5053..5913    -  CDS            AmpR: β-lactamase; bla; confers resistance to ampicillin, carbenicillin, and related antibiotics
   5914..6018    -  promoter       AmpR promoter: bla
   6113..6148    +  CDS            rop (fragment): Rop protein, which maintains plasmids at low copy number; rop
   6250..6299    +  misc_feature   bom (fragment): basis of mobility region from pBR322
   6300..7464    +  rep_origin     2μ ori: yeast 2μ plasmid origin of replication
   7474..308     +  promoter       ADH1 promoter (across the origin): S. cerevisiae ADH1; promoter for alcohol dehydrogenase 1
