[The description below was written by a language model from this plasmid's Addgene catalogue record and pLannotate feature annotations shown in this document.]
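Description:
pGB-Co-Cterm is a yeast expression plasmid built on the pGBT9 backbone, the classic GAL4 DNA-binding-domain "bait" vector. It is an E. coli–yeast shuttle vector. In bacteria it is maintained at high copy through a ColE1/pUC-type origin and selected with ampicillin via the β-lactamase gene. In Saccharomyces cerevisiae it replicates episomally from the 2μ origin and is selected by tryptophan prototrophy through the TRP1 marker, which has its own promoter. Leftover lac promoter/operator, lacI, rop and bom fragments are backbone remnants with no role in the payload.

The expression cassette uses the S. cerevisiae ADH1 promoter, which spans the numbering origin of the sequenced record, to drive the GAL4 DNA-binding domain (residues 1–147). This domain is fused at its C-terminus to an insert of about 2 kb encoding amino acids 542–1224 of the NF-κB protein from the protist Capsaspora owczarzaki, and the ADH1 terminator follows. The insert was cloned between EcoRI and SalI sites, with the SalI site destroyed, and is noted as codon optimized for human cells even though it is expressed here in yeast. The gene field labels the insert "Co-RHD", but the alternative name, residue range and stated purpose all point to the C-terminal sequences rather than the Rel homology domain. The feature table does not annotate the insert itself, which presumably lies in the unannotated interval between the GAL4 domain and the terminator.

Tethering these sequences to GAL4 sites makes the construct suited to testing whether the C-terminal region has intrinsic transcriptional activation activity on a GAL4-responsive yeast reporter. The record itself states only that the plasmid expresses the fusion in yeast, in the context of a comparative study of protist NF-κB proteins.
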