Addgene plasmid #180208: pGB-Co-Cterm
Purpose: Expresses GAL4 fusion of Capsaspora NF-kB C-terminal sequences in yeast
Depositing lab: Thomas Gilmore. Depositing organization: Boston University Main Campus. Publication: Comparison of NF-kappaB from the protists Capsaspora owczarzaki and Acanthoeca spectabilis reveals extensive evolutionary diversification of this transcription factor. Williams LM, Sridhar S, Samaroo J, Peart J, Adindu EK, Addanki A, DiRusso CJ, Aguirre Carrion PJ, Rodriguez-Sastre N, Siggers T, Gilmore TD. Commun Biol. 2021 Dec 16;4(1):1404. doi: 10.1038/s42003-021-02924-2. PubMed 34916615.
Backbone
  Vector backbone: pGBT9
  Backbone size w/o insert (bp): 5524
  Total vector size (bp): 7600
  Vector type: Yeast Expression
  Selectable markers: TRP1
Growth in bacteria
  Bacterial resistance: Ampicillin, 100 μg/mL
  Growth temperature: 30°C
  Growth strain: DH5alpha
  Copy number: High Copy
Gene/Insert
  Gene/Insert name: Co-RHD (alt name: Capsaspora NF-kB C-terminal Domain Sequences)
  Species: Capsaspora owczarzaki
  Insert size (bp): 2046
  Mutation: aa 542-1224
  Promoter: AdhI
  Tag / fusion protein: GAL4 (1-147) fusion (N terminal on insert)
  Cloning method: Restriction Enzyme; 5′ cloning site EcoRI (not destroyed); 3′ cloning site SalI (destroyed during cloning)
  Sequencing primers: 5′ GAL4
Terms and licenses: Academic/Nonprofit Terms; Industry Terms: Not Available to Industry
Depositor comments: Codon optimized for human cell expression
How to cite: pGB-Co-Cterm was a gift from Thomas Gilmore (Addgene plasmid # 180208 ; http://n2t.net/addgene:180208 ; RRID:Addgene_180208)
